Addgene plasmid #56573: Topaz-H2B-6
Purpose: Localization: Nucleus/Histones, Excitation: 514, Emission: 527
Depositing lab: Michael Davidson. Depositing organization: Florida State University, Tallahassee.
Backbone
  Vector backbone: Topaz
  Backbone size w/o insert (bp): 4750
  Vector type: Mammalian Expression
  Selectable markers: Neomycin (select with G418)
Growth in bacteria
  Bacterial resistance: Kanamycin, 50 μg/mL
  Growth temperature: 37°C
  Growth strain: DH5alpha
  Copy number: High Copy
Gene/Insert
  Gene/Insert name: H2B (alt names: Human Histone H2B; NM_021058.3)
  Species: H. sapiens (human)
  Mutation: D26G and V119I in H2B
  Entrez Gene: H2BC11 (a.k.a. H2B/r, H2BFR, H2BJ, HIST1H2BJ)
  Promoter: CMV
  Tag / fusion protein: Topaz
  Cloning method: Unknown
  Sequencing primers: 5′ CMV-F; 3′ SV40pA-R
Terms and licenses: Academic/Nonprofit Terms; Industry Terms
Depositor comments: . Excitation = 514; Emission = 527
How to cite: Topaz-H2B-6 was a gift from Michael Davidson (Addgene plasmid # 56573 ; http://n2t.net/addgene:56573 ; RRID:Addgene_56573)
