[The description below was written by a language model from this plasmid's Addgene catalogue record.]
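Description:
Topaz-H2B-6 is a mammalian expression plasmid that produces human histone H2B fused to Topaz, a yellow-emitting fluorescent protein, for labelling chromatin and the nucleus in living or fixed cells. The vector backbone is listed simply as "Topaz", about 4.75 kb without the insert. It is maintained at high copy number in E. coli under kanamycin selection. For mammalian cells it carries a neomycin resistance marker, so stable transfectants can be selected with G418. No feature table accompanies the record, so the origin of replication and the exact arrangement of the resistance cassette are not specified.

The insert is the human H2B coding sequence corresponding to the H2BC11 (HIST1H2BJ) gene, and the depositor notes two amino-acid substitutions relative to the reference, D26G and V119I. Expression is driven by the strong constitutive CMV promoter, and the listed 3′ sequencing primer implies an SV40 polyadenylation signal downstream of the fusion. The record does not state whether Topaz sits at the N- or C-terminus of H2B, the nature of any linker between them, or how the insert was cloned.

Because H2B is a core nucleosome component, the fusion incorporates into chromatin and serves as a nuclear/histone localization marker. This makes it useful for visualizing nuclei, following chromosome condensation and segregation through mitosis, or acting as a nuclear reference in multicolour imaging. The reported spectral properties are excitation at 514 nm and emission at 527 nm, which suits standard yellow fluorescent protein filter sets and the 514 nm laser line.
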