>Addgene plasmid #56573 | Topaz-H2B-6 | depositor partial sequence | sequence record 87462 | insert sequence
CGACGTCAGATCCGCTAGCGCTACCGGACTCAGATCTCGAGCTCAAGCTTCGAATTCTGCAGTCGACGGT
ACCGCCACCATGCCAGAGCCAGCGAAGTCTGCTCCCGCCCCGAAAAAGGGCTCCAAGAAGGCGGTGACTA
AGGCGCAGAAGAAAGGCGGCAAGAAGCGCAAGCGCAGCCGCAAGGAGAGCTATTCCATCTATGTGTACAA
GGTTCTGAAGCAGGTCCACCCTGACACCGGCATTTCGTCCAAGGCCATGGGCATCATGAATTCGTTTGTG
AACGACATTTTCGAGCGCATCGCAGGTGAGGCTTCCCGCCTGGCGCATTACAACAAGCGCTCGACCATCA
CCTCCAGGGAGATCCAGACGGCCGTGCGCCTGCTGCTGCCTGGGGAGTTGGCCAAGCACGCCGTGTCCGA
GGGTACTAAGGCCATCACCAAGTACACCAGCGCTAAGGATCCACCGGTCGCCACCATGGTGAGCAAGGGC
GAGGAGCTGTTCACCGGGGTGGTGCCCATCCTGGTCGAGCTGGACGGCGACGTAAACGGCCACAAGTTCA
GCGTGTCCGGCGAGGGCGAGGGCGATGCCACCTACGGCAAGCTGACCCTGAAGTTCATCTGCACCACCGG
CAAGCTGCCCGTGCCCTGGCCCACCCTCGTGACCACCTTCGGCTACGGCGTGCAGTGCTTCGCCCGCTAC
CCCGACCACATGCGCCAGCACGACTTCTTCAAGTCCGCCATGCCCGAAGGCTACGTCCAGGAGCGCACCA
TCTTCTTCAAGGACGACGGCAACTACAAGACCCGCGCCGAGGTGAAGTTCGAGGGCGACACCCTGGTGAA
CCGCATCGAGCTGAAGGGCATCGACTTCAAGGAGGACGGCAACATCCTGGGGCACAAGCTGGAGTACAAC
TACAACAGCCACAACGTCTATATCATGGCCGACAAGCAGAAGAACGGCATCAAGGTGAACTTCAAGATCC
GCCACAACATCGAGGACGGCAGCGTGCAGCTCGCCGACCACTACCAGCAGAACACCCCCATCGGCGACGG
CCCCGTGCTGCTGCCCGACAACCACTACCTGAGCTACCAGTCCGCCCTGAGCAAAGACCCCAACGAGAAG
CGCGATCACATGGTCCTGCTGGAGTTCGTGACCGCCGCCGGGATCACTCTCGGCATGGACGAGCTGTACA
AGTAAGCGGCCGCGACTCTAGATCATAATCAGCCATACCACATT
