>Addgene plasmid #56573 | Topaz-H2B-6 | addgene partial sequence | sequence record 104043 | CMV-F 5'-CGCAAATGGGCGGTAGGCGTG-3'
ACCGTCAGATCCGCTAGCGCTACCGGACTCAGATCTCGAGCTCAAGCTTCGAATTCTGCAGTCGACGGTA
CCGCCACCATGCCAGAGCCAGCGAAGTCTGCTCCCGCCCCGAAAAAGGGCTCCAAGAAGGCGGTGACTAA
GGCGCAGAAGAAAGGCGGCAAGAAGCGCAAGCGCAGCCGCAAGGAGAGCTATTCCATCTATGTGTACAAG
GTTCTGAAGCAGGTCCACCCTGACACCGGCATTTCGTCCAAGGCCATGGGCATCATGAATTCGTTTGTGA
ACGACATTTTCGAGCGCATCGCAGGTGAGGCTTCCCGCCTGGCGCATTACAACAAGCGCTCGACCATCAC
CTCCAGGGAGATCCAGACGGCCGTGCGCCTGCTGCTGCCTGGGGAGTTGGCCAAGCACGCCGTGTCCGAG
GGTACTAAGGCCATCACCAAGTACACCAGCGCTAAGGATCCACCGGTCGCCACCATGGTGAGCAAGGGCG
AGGAGCTGTTCACCGGGGTGGTGCCCATCCTGGTCGAGCTGGACGGCGACGTAAACGGCCACAAGTTCAG
CGTGTCCGGCGAGGGCGAGGGCGATGCCACCTACGGCAAGCTGACCCTGAAGTTCATCTGCACCACCGGC
AAGCTGCCCGTGCCCTGGCCCACCCTCGTGACCACCTTCGGCTACGGCGTGCAGTGCTTCGCCCGCTACC
CCGACCACATGCGCCAGCACGACTTCTTCAAGTCCGCCATGCCCGAAGGCTACGTCCAGGAGCGCACCAT
CTTCTTCAAGGACGACGGCAACTACAAGACCCGCGCCGAGGTGAAGTTCGAGGGCGACACCCTGGTGAAC
CGCATCGAGCTGAAGGGCATCGACTTCAAGGAGGACGGCAACATCCTGG
